>Addgene plasmid #58511 | VV208: sdChR(C138S,E154A)-TS-eGFP-ER in fck | depositor full sequence | sequence record 90430 | Verified sequence between 3880 and 6100 bp
GTCGACGGATCGGGAGATCTCCCGATCCCCTATGGTGCACTCTCAGTACAATCTGCTCTGATGCCGCATA
GTTAAGCCAGTATCTGCTCCCTGCTTGTGTGTTGGAGGTCGCTGAGTAGTGCGCGAGCAAAATTTAAGCT
ACAACAAGGCAAGGCTTGACCGACAATTGCATGAAGAATCTGCTTAGGGTTAGGCGTTTTGCGCTGCTTC
GCGATGTACGGGCCAGATATACGCGTTGACATTGATTATTGACTAGTTATTAATAGTAATCAATTACGGG
GTCATTAGTTCATAGCCCATATATGGAGTTCCGCGTTACATAACTTACGGTAAATGGCCCGCCTGGCTGA
CCGCCCAACGACCCCCGCCCATTGACGTCAATAATGACGTATGTTCCCATAGTAACGCCAATAGGGACTT
TCCATTGACGTCAATGGGTGGAGTATTTACGGTAAACTGCCCACTTGGCAGTACATCAAGTGTATCATAT
GCCAAGTACGCCCCCTATTGACGTCAATGACGGTAAATGGCCCGCCTGGCATTATGCCCAGTACATGACC
TTATGGGACTTTCCTACTTGGCAGTACATCTACGTATTAGTCATCGCTATTACCATGGTGATGCGGTTTT
GGCAGTACATCAATGGGCGTGGATAGCGGTTTGACTCACGGGGATTTCCAAGTCTCCACCCCATTGACGT
CAATGGGAGTTTGTTTTGGCACCAAAATCAACGGGACTTTCCAAAATGTCGTAACAACTCCGCCCCATTG
ACGCAAATGGGCGGTAGGCGTGTACGGTGGGAGGTCTATATAAGCAGCGCGTTTTGCCTGTACTGGGTCT
CTCTGGTTAGACCAGATCTGAGCCTGGGAGCTCTCTGGCTAACTAGGGAACCCACTGCTTAAGCCTCAAT
AAAGCTTGCCTTGAGTGCTTCAAGTAGTGTGTGCCCGTCTGTTGTGTGACTCTGGTAACTAGAGATCCCT
CAGACCCTTTTAGTCAGTGTGGAAAATCTCTAGCAGTGGCGCCCGAACAGGGACTTGAAAGCGAAAGGGA
AACCAGAGGAGCTCTCTCGACGCAGGACTCGGCTTGCTGAAGCGCGCACGGCAAGAGGCGAGGGGCGGCG
ACTGGTGAGTACGCCAAAAATTTTGACTAGCGGAGGCTAGAAGGAGAGAGATGGGTGCGAGAGCGTCAGT
ATTAAGCGGGGGAGAATTAGATCGCGATGGGAAAAAATTCGGTTAAGGCCAGGGGGAAAGAAAAAATATA
AATTAAAACATATAGTATGGGCAAGCAGGGAGCTAGAACGATTCGCAGTTAATCCTGGCCTGTTAGAAAC
ATCAGAAGGCTGTAGACAAATACTGGGACAGCTACAACCATCCCTTCAGACAGGATCAGAAGAACTTAGA
TCATTATATAATACAGTAGCAACCCTCTATTGTGTGCATCAAAGGATAGAGATAAAAGACACCAAGGAAG
CTTTAGACAAGATAGAGGAAGAGCAAAACAAAAGTAAGACCACCGCACAGCAAGCGGCCGCTGATCTTCA
GACCTGGAGGAGGAGATATGAGGGACAATTGGAGAAGTGAATTATATAAATATAAAGTAGTAAAAATTGA
ACCATTAGGAGTAGCACCCACCAAGGCAAAGAGAAGAGTGGTGCAGAGAGAAAAAAGAGCAGTGGGAATA
GGAGCTTTGTTCCTTGGGTTCTTGGGAGCAGCAGGAAGCACTATGGGCGCAGCGTCAATGACGCTGACGG
TACAGGCCAGACAATTATTGTCTGGTATAGTGCAGCAGCAGAACAATTTGCTGAGGGCTATTGAGGCGCA
ACAGCATCTGTTGCAACTCACAGTCTGGGGCATCAAGCAGCTCCAGGCAAGAATCCTGGCTGTGGAAAGA
TACCTAAAGGATCAACAGCTCCTGGGGATTTGGGGTTGCTCTGGAAAACTCATTTGCACCACTGCTGTGC
CTTGGAATGCTAGTTGGAGTAATAAATCTCTGGAACAGATTTGGAATCACACGACCTGGATGGAGTGGGA
CAGAGAAATTAACAATTACACAAGCTTAATACACTCCTTAATTGAAGAATCGCAAAACCAGCAAGAAAAG
AATGAACAAGAATTATTGGAATTAGATAAATGGGCAAGTTTGTGGAATTGGTTTAACATAACAAATTGGC
TGTGGTATATAAAATTATTCATAATGATAGTAGGAGGCTTGGTAGGTTTAAGAATAGTTTTTGCTGTACT
TTCTATAGTGAATAGAGTTAGGCAGGGATATTCACCATTATCGTTTCAGACCCACCTCCCAACCCCGAGG
GGACCCGACAGGCCCGAAGGAATAGAAGAAGAAGGTGGAGAGAGAGACAGAGACAGATCCATTCGATTAG
TGAACGGATCGGCACTGCGTGCGCCAATTCTGCAGACAAATGGCAGTATTCATCCACAATTTTAAAAGAA
AAGGGGGGATTGGGGGGTACAGTGCAGGGGAAAGAATAGTAGACATAATAGCAACAGACATACAAACTAA
AGAATTACAAAAACAAATTACAAAAATTCAAAATTTTCGGGTTTATTACAGGGACAGCAGAGATCCAGTT
TGGTTAATTAACATTATGGCCTTAGGTCACTTCATCTCCATGGGGTTCTTCTTCTGATTTTCTAGAAAAT
GAGATGGGGGTGCAGAGAGCTTCCTCAGTGACCTGCCCAGGGTCACATCAGAAATGTCAGAGCTAGAACT
TGAACTCAGATTACTAATCTTAAATTCCATGCCTTGGGGGCATGCAAGTACGATATACAGAAGGAGTGAA
CTCATTAGGGCAGATGACCAATGAGTTTAGGAAAGAAGAGTCCAGGGCAGGGTACATCTACACCACCCGC
CCAGCCCTGGGTGAGTCCAGCCACGTTCACCTCATTATAGTTGCCTCTCTCCAGTCCTACCTTGACGGGA
AGCACAAGCAGAAACTGGGACAGGAGCCCCAGGAGACCAAATCTTCATGGTCCCTCTGGGAGGATGGGTG
GGGAGAGCTGTGGCAGAGGCCTCAGGAGGGGCCCTGCTGCTCAGTGGTGACAGATAGGGGTGAGAAAGCA
GACAGAGTCATTCCGTCAGCATTCTGGGTCTGTTTGGTACTTCTTCTCACGCTAAGGTGGCGGTGTGATA
TGCACAATGGCTAAAAAGCAGGGAGAGCTGGAAAGAAACAAGGACAGAGACAGAGGCCAAGTCAACCAGA
CCAATTCCCAGAGGAAGCAAAGAAACCATTACAGAGACTACAAGGGGGAAGGGAAGGAGAGATGAATTAG
CTTCCCCTGTAAACCTTAGAACCCAGCTGTTGCCAGGGCAACGGGGCAATACCTGTCTCTTCAGAGGAGA
TGAAGTTGCCAGGGTAACTACATCCTGTCTTTCTCAAGGACCATCCCAGAATGTGGCACCCACTAGCCGT
TACCATAGCAACTGCCTCTTTGCCCCACTTAATCCCATCCCGTCTGTTAAAAGGGCCCTATAGTTGGAGG
TGGGGGAGGTAGGAAGAGCGATGATCACTTGTGGACTAAGTTTGTTCACATCCCCTTCTCCAACCCCCTC
AGTACATCACCCTGGGAGAACAAGGTCCACTTGCTTCTGGGCCCACACAGTCCTGCAGTATTGTGTATAT
AAGGCCAGGGCAACGGAGGAGCAGGTTTTGAAGTGAAAGGCAGGCAGGTGTTGGGGAGGCAGTTACCGGG
GCAACGGGAACAGGGCGTTTCGGAGGTGGTTGCCATGGGGACCTGGATGCTGACGAAGGCTCGCGAGGCT
GTGAGCAGCCACAGTGCCCTGCTCAGAAGCCCCAAGCTCGTCAATCAAGCTGGTTCTCCATTTGCACTCA
GGAGCACGGGCAGGCGAGTGGCCCCTAGTTCTGGGGGCAGCGGGGGATCCGCCACCATGGGCGGAGCTCC
TGCTCCAGACGCTCACAGCGCCCCACCTGGAAACGATTCTGCCGGAGGCAGTGAGTACCATGCCCCAGCT
GGATATCAAGTGAATCCACCCTACCACCCCGTGCATGGGTATGAGGAACAGTGCAGCTCCATCTACATCT
ACTATGGGGCCCTGTGGGAGCAGGAAACAGCTAGGGGCTTCCAGTGGTTTGCCGTGTTCCTGTCTGCCCT
GTTTCTGGCTTTCTACGGCTGGCACGCCTATAAGGCCAGCGTGGGATGGGAGGAAGTGTACGTGTGCTCC
GTGGAGCTGATCAAAGTGATTCTGGAGATCTATTTCGAGTTCACCAGTCCTGCTATGCTGTTCCTGTACG
GAGGGAACATTACCCCATGGCTGAGATATGCCGAATGGCTGCTGACATCTCCCGTGATCCTGATTCATCT
GTCTAACATCACCGGCCTGAGTGAGGCATACAATAAGCGGACAATGGCTCTGCTGGTGTCCGACCTGGGA
ACTATTTGCATGGGAGTGACAGCCGCTCTGGCCACTGGGTGGGTGAAGTGGCTGTTTTACTGTATCGGCC
TGGTGTATGGAACCCAGACATTCTACAACGCTGGAATCATCTACGTGGAGTCTTACTATATCATGCCTGC
CGGCGGCTGTAAGAAACTGGTGCTGGCCATGACTGCCGTGTACTATTCTAGTTGGCTGATGTTTCCCGGC
CTGTTCATCTTTGGGCCTGAAGGCATGCACACCCTGAGCGTGGCTGGGTCCACTATTGGCCATACCATCG
CCGACCTGCTGTCCAAGAATATTTGGGGACTGCTGGGGCACTTCCTGCGGATCAAAATTCACGAGCATAT
CATTATGTACGGCGATATCAGGAGACCAGTGAGCTCCCAGTTTCTGGGACGCAAGGTGGACGTGCTGGCC
TTCGTGACAGAGGAAGATAAAGTGGCGGCACCGGTAGTAGCAGTGAGCAAGGCGGCCGCCAAGAGCAGGA
TCACCAGCGAGGGCGAGTACATCCCCCTGGACCAGATCGACATCAACGTGGTGAGCAAGGGCGAGGAGCT
GTTCACCGGGGTGGTGCCCATCCTGGTCGAGCTGGACGGCGACGTAAACGGCCACAAGTTCAGCGTGTCC
GGCGAGGGCGAGGGCGATGCCACCTACGGCAAGCTGACCCTGAAGTTCATTTGCACCACCGGCAAGCTGC
CCGTGCCCTGGCCCACCCTCGTGACCACCCTGACCTACGGCGTGCAGTGCTTCAGCCGCTACCCCGACCA
CATGAAGCAGCACGACTTCTTCAAGTCCGCCATGCCCGAAGGCTACGTCCAGGAGCGCACCATCTTCTTC
AAGGACGACGGCAACTACAAGACCCGCGCCGAGGTGAAGTTCGAGGGCGACACCCTGGTGAACCGCATCG
AGCTGAAGGGCATCGACTTCAAGGAGGACGGCAACATCCTGGGGCACAAGCTGGAGTACAACTACAACAG
CCACAACGTCTATATCATGGCCGACAAGCAGAAGAACGGCATCAAGGTGAACTTCAAGATCCGCCACAAC
ATCGAGGACGGCAGCGTGCAGCTCGCCGACCACTACCAGCAGAACACCCCCATCGGCGACGGCCCCGTGC
TGCTGCCCGACAACCACTACCTGAGCACCCAGTCCGCCCTGAGCAAAGACCCCAACGAGAAGCGCGATCA
CATGGTCCTGCTGGAGTTCGTGACCGCCGCCGGGATCACTCTCGGCATGGACGAGCTGTACAAATTCTGC
TACGAGAATGAAGTGTAAGAATTCGATATCAAGCTTATCGATAATCAACCTCTGGATTACAAAATTTGTG
AAAGATTGACTGGTATTCTTAACTATGTTGCTCCTTTTACGCTATGTGGATACGCTGCTTTAATGCCTTT
GTATCATGCTATTGCTTCCCGTATGGCTTTCATTTTCTCCTCCTTGTATAAATCCTGGTTGCTGTCTCTT
TATGAGGAGTTGTGGCCCGTTGTCAGGCAACGTGGCGTGGTGTGCACTGTGTTTGCTGACGCAACCCCCA
CTGGTTGGGGCATTGCCACCACCTGTCAGCTCCTTTCCGGGACTTTCGCTTTCCCCCTCCCTATTGCCAC
GGCGGAACTCATCGCCGCCTGCCTTGCCCGCTGCTGGACAGGGGCTCGGCTGTTGGGCACTGACAATTCC
GTGGTGTTGTCGGGGAAATCATCGTCCTTTCCTTGGCTGCTCGCCTGTGTTGCCACCTGGATTCTGCGCG
GGACGTCCTTCTGCTACGTCCCTTCGGCCCTCAATCCAGCGGACCTTCCTTCCCGCGGCCTGCTGCCGGC
TCTGCGGCCTCTTCCGCGTCTTCGCCTTCGCCCTCAGACGAGTCGGATCTCCCTTTGGGCCGCCTCCCCG
CATCGATACCGTCGACCTCGAGACCTAGAAAAACATGGAGCAATCACAAGTAGCAATACAGCAGCTACCA
ATGCTGATTGTGCCTGGCTAGAAGCACAAGAGGAGGAGGAGGTGGGTTTTCCAGTCACACCTCAGGTACC
TTTAAGACCAATGACTTACAAGGCAGCTGTAGATCTTAGCCACTTTTTAAAAGAAAAGGGGGGACTGGAA
GGGCTAATTCACTCCCAACGAAGACAAGATATCCTTGATCTGTGGATCTACCACACACAAGGCTACTTCC
CTGATTGGCAGAACTACACACCAGGGCCAGGGATCAGATATCCACTGACCTTTGGATGGTGCTACAAGCT
AGTACCAGTTGAGCAAGAGAAGGTAGAAGAAGCCAATGAAGGAGAGAACACCCGCTTGTTACACCCTGTG
AGCCTGCATGGGATGGATGACCCGGAGAGAGAAGTATTAGAGTGGAGGTTTGACAGCCGCCTAGCATTTC
ATCACATGGCCCGAGAGCTGCATCCGGACTGTACTGGGTCTCTCTGGTTAGACCAGATCTGAGCCTGGGA
GCTCTCTGGCTAACTAGGGAACCCACTGCTTAAGCCTCAATAAAGCTTGCCTTGAGTGCTTCAAGTAGTG
TGTGCCCGTCTGTTGTGTGACTCTGGTAACTAGAGATCCCTCAGACCCTTTTAGTCAGTGTGGAAAATCT
CTAGCAGGGCCCGTTTAAACCCGCTGATCAGCCTCGACTGTGCCTTCTAGTTGCCAGCCATCTGTTGTTT
GCCCCTCCCCCGTGCCTTCCTTGACCCTGGAAGGTGCCACTCCCACTGTCCTTTCCTAATAAAATGAGGA
AATTGCATCGCATTGTCTGAGTAGGTGTCATTCTATTCTGGGGGGTGGGGTGGGGCAGGACAGCAAGGGG
GAGGATTGGGAAGACAATAGCAGGCATGCTGGGGATGCGGTGGGCTCTATGGCTTCTGAGGCGGAAAGAA
CCAGCTGGGGCTCTAGGGGGTATCCCC
[124 nt withheld, positions 7308-7431]
C
[91 nt withheld, positions 7433-7523]
A
[49 nt withheld, positions 7525-7573]
CCTTTGACGTTGGAGTCCACGTTCTTT
[37 nt withheld, positions 7601-7637]
ACCCTATCTCGGTCTATTCTTTTGATTTATAAGGGATTTTGCCGATTTCGGCCTATTGGTTAAAAAATGA
GCTGATTTAACAAAAATTTAACGCGAATTAATTCTGTGGAATGTGTGTCAGTTAGGGTGTGGAAAGTCCC
CAGGCTCCCCAGCAGGCAGAAGTATGCAAAGCATGCATCTCAATTAGTCAGCAACCAGGTGTGGAAAGTC
CCCAGGCTCCCCAGCAGGCAGAAGTATGCAAAGCATGCATCTCAATTAGTCAGCAACCATAGTCCCGCCC
CTAACTCCGCCCATCCCGCCCCTAACTCCGCCCAGTTCCGCCCATTCTCCGCCCCATGGCTGACTAATTT
TTTTTATTTATGCAGAGGCCGAGGCCGCCTCTGCCTCTGAGCTATTCCAGAAGTAGTGAGGAGGCTTTTT
TGGAGGCCTAGGCTTTTGCAAAAAGCTCCCGGGAGCTTGTATATCCATTTTCGGATCTGATCAGCACGTG
TTGACAATTAATCATCGGCATAGTATATCGGCATAGTATAATACGACAAGGTGAGGAACTAAACCATGGC
CAAGTTGACCAGTGCCGTTCCGGTGCTCACCGCGCGCGACGTCGCCGGAGCGGTCGAGTTCTGGACCGAC
CGGCTCGGGTTCTCCCGGGACTTCGTGGAGGACGACTTCGCCGGTGTGGTCCGGGACGACGTGACCCTGT
TCATCAGCGCGGTCCAGGACCAGGTGGTGCCGGACAACACCCTGGCCTGGGTGTGGGTGCGCGGCCTGGA
CGAGCTGTACGCCGAGTGGTCGGAGGTCGTGTCCACGAACTTCCGGGACGCCTCCGGGCCGGCCATGACC
GAGATCGGCGAGCAGCCGTGGGGGCGGGAGTTCGCCCTGCGCGACCCGGCCGGCAACTGCGTGCACTTCG
TGGCCGAGGAGCAGGACTGACACGTGCTACGAGATTTCGATTCCACCGCCGCCTTCTATGAAAGGTTGGG
CTTCGGAATCGTTTTCCGGGACGCCGGCTGGATGATCCTCCAGCGCGGGGATCTCATGCTGGAGTTCTTC
GCCCACCCCAACTTGTTTATTGCAGCTTATAATGGTTACAAATAAAGCAATAGCATCACAAATTTCACAA
ATAAAGCATTTTTTTCACTGCATTCTAGTTGTGGTTTGTCCAAACTCATCAATGTATCTTATCATGTCTG
TATACCGTCGACCTCTAGCTAGAGCTTGGCGTAATCATGGTCATAGCTGTTTCCTGTGTGAAATTGTTAT
CCGCTCACAATTCCACACAACATACGAGCCGGAAGCATAAAGTGTAAAGCCTGGGGTGCCTAATGAGTGA
GCTAACTCACATTAATTGCGTTGCGCTCACTGCCCGCTTTCCAGTCGGGAAACCTGTCGTGCCAGCTGCA
TTAATGAATCGGCCAACGCGCGGGGAGAGGCGGTTTGCGTATTGGGCGCTCTTCCGCTTCCTCGCTCACT
GACTCGCTGCGCTCGGTCGTTCGGCTGCGGCGAGCGGTATCAGCTCACTCAAAGGCGGTAATACGGTTAT
CCACAGAATCAGGGGATAACGCAGGAAAGAACATGTGAGCAAAAGGCCAGCAAAAGGCCAGGAACCGTAA
AAAGGCCGCGTTGCTGGCGTTTTTCCATAGGCTCCGCCCCCCTGACGAGCATCACAAAAATCGACGCTCA
AGTCAGAGGTGGCGAAACCCGACAGGACTATAAAGATACCAGGCGTTTCCCCCTGGAAGCTCCCTCGTGC
GCTCTCCTGTTCCGACCCTGCCGCTTACCGGATACCTGTCCGCCTTTCTCCCTTCGGGAAGCGTGGCGCT
TTCTCATAGCTCACGCTGTAGGTATCTCAGTTCGGTGTAGGTCGTTCGCTCCAAGCTGGGCTGTGTGCAC
GAACCCCCCGTTCAGCCCGACCGCTGCGCCTTATCCGGTAACTATCGTCTTGAGTCCAACCCGGTAAGAC
ACGACTTATCGCCACTGGCAGCAGCCACTGGTAACAGGATTAGCAGAGCGAGGTATGTAGGCGGTGCTAC
AGAGTTCTTGAAGTGGTGGCCTAACTACGGCTACACTAGAAGAACAGTATTTGGTATCTGCGCTCTGCTG
AAGCCAGTTACCTTCGGAAAAAGAGTTGGTAGCTCTTGATCCGGCAAACAAACCACCGCTGGTAGCGGTG
GTTTTTTTGTTTGCAAGCAGCAGATTACGCGCAGAAAAAAAGGATCTCAAGAAGATCCTTTGATCTTTTC
TACGGGGTCTGACGCTCAGTGGAACGAAAACTCACGTTAAGGGATTTTGGTCATGAGATTATCAAAAAGG
ATCTTCACCTAGATCCTTTTAAATTAAAAATGAAGTTTTAAATCAATCTAAAGTATATATGAGTAAACTT
GGTCTGACAGTTACCAATGCTTAATCAGTGAGGCACCTATCTCAGCGATCTGTCTATTTCGTTCATCCAT
AGTTGCCTGACTCCCCGTCGTGTAGATAACTACGATACGGGAGGGCTTACCATCTGGCCCCAGTGCTGCA
ATGATACCGCGAGACCCACGCTCACCGGCTCCAGATTTATCAGCAATAAACCAGCCAGCCGGAAGGGCCG
AGCGCAGAAGTGGTCCTGCAACTTTATCCGCCTCCATCCAGTCTATTAATTGTTGCCGGGAAGCTAGAGT
AAGTAGTTCGCCAGTTAATAGTTTGCGCAACGTTGTTGCCATTGCTACAGGCATCGTGGTGTCACGCTCG
TCGTTTGGTATGGCTTCATTCAGCTCCGGTTCCCAACGATCAAGGCGAGTTACATGATCCCCCATGTTGT
GCAAAAAAGCGGTTAGCTCCTTCGGTCCTCCGATCGTTGTCAGAAGTAAGTTGGCCGCAGTGTTATCACT
CATGGTTATGGCAGCACTGCATAATTCTCTTACTGTCATGCCATCCGTAAGATGCTTTTCTGTGACTGGT
GAGTACTCAACCAAGTCATTCTGAGAATAGTGTATGCGGCGACCGAGTTGCTCTTGCCCGGCGTCAATAC
GGGATAATACCGCGCCACATAGCAGAACTTTAAAAGTGCTCATCATTGGAAAACGTTCTTCGGGGCGAAA
ACTCTCAAGGATCTTACCGCTGTTGAGATCCAGTTCGATGTAACCCACTCGTGCACCCAACTGATCTTCA
GCATCTTTTACTTTCACCAGCGTTTCTGGGTGAGCAAAAACAGGAAGGCAAAATGCCGCAAAAAAGGGAA
TAAGGGCGACACGGAAATGTTGAATACTCATACTCTTCCTTTTTCAATATTATTGAAGCATTTATCAGGG
TTATTGTCTCATGAGCGGATACATATTTGAATGTATTTAGAAAAATAAACAAATAGGGGTTCCGCGCACA
TTTCCCCGAAAAGTGCCACCTGAC
Features (pLannotate 1.2.2; 32 found; start..end, strand, type, name):
     31..83      -  misc_feature   bom (fragment): basis of mobility region from pBR322
    238..617     +  enhancer       CMV enhancer: human cytomegalovirus immediate early enhancer
    618..817     +  promoter       CMV promoter: human cytomegalovirus (CMV) immediate early promoter
    835..1015    +  LTR            5' LTR (truncated): truncated 5' long terminal repeat (LTR) from HIV-1
   1062..1187    +  misc_feature   HIV-1 Ψ: packaging signal of human immunodeficiency virus type 1
   1171..1534    +  CDS            HIV-1 gag (fragment): gag protein from human immunodeficiency virus 1; gag
   1680..1913    +  misc_feature   RRE: The Rev response element (RRE) of HIV-1 allows for Rev-dependent mRNA export from the nucleus to the cytoplasm.
   2290..2390    +  CDS            Rev (fragment): human immunodeficiency virus 1 (HIV-1) Rev protein; rev; enhances nuclear export of unspliced and incompletely spliced viral mRNAs
   2440..2557    +  misc_feature   cPPT/CTS: central polypurine tract and central termination sequence of HIV-1
   2602..3891    +  promoter       CaMKII promoter: promoter for the mouse calcium/calmodulin-dependent kinase II α subunit
   3907..4854    +  CDS            CheRiff: blue light-activated optogenetic actuator derived from Scherffelia dubia channelrhodopsin (Hochbaum et al., 2014)
   4891..4950    +  CDS            KCNJ2 (fragment): KCNJ2_HUMAN - Also known as IRK1. Experimental evidence at protein level: Swiss-Prot protein existence level 1. Probably participates in establishing action potential waveform and excitability of neuronal and muscle tissues. Inward rectifier potassium channels are characterized by a greater tendency to allow potassium to flow into the cell rather than out of it. Their voltage dependence is regulated by the concentration of extracellular potassium; as external potassium is raised, the voltage range of the channel opening shifts to more positive voltages. The inward rectification is mainly due t
   4951..5664    +  CDS            EGFP: EGFP is a basic (constitutively fluorescent) green fluorescent protein published in 1996, derived from Aequorea victoria. It is reported to be a rapidly-maturing weak dimer with moderate acid sensitivity.
   5689..5713    +  misc_feature   MCS (fragment): pBluescript multiple cloning site
   5713..6301    +  misc_feature   WPRE: woodchuck hepatitis virus posttranscriptional regulatory element
   6238..6819    +  CDS            nef (fragment): NEF_HV1H2 - Experimental evidence at protein level: Swiss-Prot protein existence level 1. Extracellular Nef protein targets CD4(+) T-lymphocytes for apoptosis by interacting with CXCR4 surface receptors. From Human immunodeficiency virus type 1 group M subtype B (isolate HXB2) (HIV-1).
   6826..7006    +  LTR            5' LTR (truncated): truncated 5' long terminal repeat (LTR) from HIV-1
   7038..7262    +  polyA_signal   bGH poly(A) signal: bovine growth hormone polyadenylation signal
   7266..7287    +  promoter       SV40 promoter (fragment): SV40 enhancer and early promoter
   7308..7736    +  rep_origin     f1 ori (sequence partly withheld): f1 bacteriophage origin of replication; arrow indicates direction of (+) strand synthesis
   7750..8079    +  promoter       SV40 promoter: SV40 enhancer and early promoter
   8127..8174    +  promoter       EM7 promoter: synthetic bacterial promoter&nbsp
   8193..8567    +  CDS            BleoR: antibiotic-binding protein; Sh ble from Streptoalloteichus hindustanus; confers resistance to bleomycin, phleomycin, and Zeocin™
   8577..8702    +  CDS            ble (fragment): BLE_KLEPN - Experimental evidence at protein level: Swiss-Prot protein existence level 1. Binding protein with a strong affinity to the bleomycin family of antibiotics. Binds to CL990; an antimitotic-antibiotic compound. From Klebsiella pneumoniae.
   8697..8818    +  polyA_signal   SV40 poly(A) signal: SV40 polyadenylation signal
   8889..8911    -  protein_bind   lac operator (fragment): The lac repressor binds to the lac operator to inhibit transcription in E. coli. This inhibition can be relieved by adding lactose or isopropyl-β-D-thiogalactopyranoside (IPTG). lac repressor encoded by lacI
   8915..8945    -  promoter       lac promoter: promoter for the E. coli lac operon
   8960..8981    -  protein_bind   CAP binding site: CAP binding activates transcription in the presence of cAMP. E. coli catabolite activator protein
   8994..9086    -  CDS            lacI (fragment): lac repressor; lacI; The lac repressor binds to the lac operator to inhibit transcription in E. coli. This inhibition can be relieved by adding lactose or isopropyl-β-D-thiogalactopyranoside (IPTG).
   9269..9857    -  rep_origin     ori: high-copy-number ColE1/pMB1/pBR322/pUC origin of replication
  10028..10888   -  CDS            AmpR: β-lactamase; bla; confers resistance to ampicillin, carbenicillin, and related antibiotics
  10889..10993   -  promoter       AmpR promoter: bla
