[The description below was written by a language model from this plasmid's Addgene catalogue record and pLannotate feature annotations shown in this document.]
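Description:
VV208: sdChR(C138S,E154A)-TS-eGFP-ER in fck is an HIV-1-based lentiviral transfer plasmid built on the FCK(1.3)GW backbone for expressing an engineered channelrhodopsin in mammalian neurons. In bacteria it is maintained through a high-copy ColE1/pUC-type origin and selected with ampicillin (AmpR). The backbone also carries an f1 origin and an SV40/EM7-driven bleomycin/Zeocin resistance cassette lying outside the viral unit. The viral genome is transcribed from a CMV enhancer/promoter fused to a truncated 5' LTR. It contains the Ψ packaging signal with a partial gag sequence, the RRE for Rev-dependent nuclear export, the cPPT/CTS, a WPRE to boost transcript expression, a second truncated LTR at the 3' end and a bGH polyadenylation signal. Viral proteins are not encoded in full, so packaging functions must be supplied in trans.

The payload is driven by the mouse α-CaMKII promoter, commonly used to favour expression in excitatory neurons. It encodes the Scherffelia dubia channelrhodopsin with two substitutions. E154A is the change associated with the blue-light actuator that the annotation recognises as CheRiff. C138S is homologous to C128S in ChR2 and is the step-function opsin mutation that yields bistable, long-lasting photocurrents. The opsin is joined through a Kir2.1 (KCNJ2)-derived trafficking signal (TS) to C-terminal eGFP. According to the construct name this is followed by an ER export motif, which is not annotated separately; both motifs are used to improve membrane localisation. The insert sits between BamHI and EcoRI sites. The construct was made for work combining optogenetic control with imaging of GFP-based reporters in neurons. The depositor sequence record is 11,021 nt, longer than the catalogued total of 10,059 bp, and only the region spanning the insert is marked as verified.
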