Addgene plasmid #58511: VV208: sdChR(C138S,E154A)-TS-eGFP-ER in fck
Purpose: Expresses sdChR with the C138S (step function opsin) mutation and the E154A mutation fused to eGFP under the a-CamKII promoter
Depositing lab: Adam Cohen. Publication: Imaging GFP-Based Reporters in Neurons with Multiwavelength Optogenetic Control. Venkatachalam V, Cohen AE. Biophys J. 2014 Oct 7;107(7):1554-63. doi: 10.1016/j.bpj.2014.08.020. PubMed 25296307.
Backbone
  Vector backbone: FCK(1.3)GW, from Addgene 22217
  Backbone size w/o insert (bp): 9240
  Total vector size (bp): 10059
  Vector type: Mammalian Expression, Lentiviral
Growth in bacteria
  Bacterial resistance: Ampicillin, 100 μg/mL
  Growth temperature: 37°C
  Growth strain: Stbl3
  Growth instructions: Use recombinase-free E. coli
  Copy number: Unknown
Gene/Insert
  Gene/Insert name: sdChR(C138S, E154A)-TS-eGFP-ER (alt name: Channelrhodopsin from Scherffelia dubia)
  Species: Scherffelia dubia
  Insert size (bp): 1780
  Mutation: changed Cysteine 138 to Serine; changed Glutamate 154 to Alanine
  Promoter: a-CamKII
  Tag / fusion protein: eGFP (C terminal on insert)
  Cloning method: Restriction Enzyme; 5′ cloning site BamHI (not destroyed); 3′ cloning site EcoRI (not destroyed)
  Sequencing primers: 5′ GCTCGTCAATCAAGCTGGTTC; 3′ CCACATAGCGTAAAAGGAGCAAC
Resource information
  A portion of this plasmid was derived from a plasmid made by: We originally received this gene (sdChR) from Nathan Klapoetke in the Boyden Lab at MIT; the protein engineering leading to introduction of the E154A mutation is described in: Hochbaum, Zhao, Farhi, Klapoetke, et al. 2014. "All-optical electrophysiology in mammalian neurons using engineered microbial rhodopsins." Nature Methods (in press). We made the C138S point mutation in sdChR(E154A). Note that C138 in sdChR is homologous to C128 in ChR2; the ChR2(C128S) point mutant was first made by Berndt et al (reference: Bi-stable neural state switches. Berndt et al (Nat Neurosci. 2009 Feb. 12(2):229-34.)
Terms and licenses: Academic/Nonprofit Terms; Industry Terms: Not Available to Industry
Depositor comments: sdChR was first published in: Klapoetke, N. C., Y. Murata, S.S. Kim, S.R. Pulver, A. Birdsey-Benson, Y.K. Cho, T.K. Morimoto, A.S. Chuong, E.J. Carpenter and Z. Tian. 2014. Independent optical excitation of distinct neural populations. Nat. Meth. 11, 338-346. sdChR(E154A) was first published in: Hochbaum, Zhao, Farhi, Klapoetke, et al. 2014. "All-optical electrophysiology in mammalian neurons using engineered microbial rhodopsins." Nature Methods (in press).
How to cite: VV208: sdChR(C138S,E154A)-TS-eGFP-ER in fck was a gift from Adam Cohen (Addgene plasmid # 58511)
